Addgene plasmid #174300: pLT237
Purpose: Replicating plasmid with homology region for introducing PolCC669Y mutation. Confers thiamphenicol resistance.
Depositing lab: Lee Lynd. Depositing organization: Dartmouth College and Medical School. Publication: A Single Nucleotide Change in the polC DNA Polymerase III in Clostridium thermocellum Is Sufficient To Create a Hypermutator Phenotype. Lanahan A, Zakowicz K, Tian L, Olson DG, Lynd LR. Appl Environ Microbiol. 2022 Jan 11;88(1):e0153121. doi: 10.1128/AEM.01531-21. Epub 2021 Oct 20. PubMed 35015978.
Backbone
  Vector backbone: pDGO143
  Backbone size w/o insert (bp): 3672
  Total vector size (bp): 4772
  Modifications to backbone: none
  Vector type: Bacterial Expression
Growth in bacteria
  Bacterial resistance: Chloramphenicol, 10 μg/mL
  Growth temperature: 37°C
  Growth strain: DH5alpha
  Copy number: Low Copy
Gene/Insert
  Gene/Insert name: PolC homology arm
  Species: Clostridium Thermocellum
  Mutation: changed Cysteine 669 to Tyrosine
  Cloning method: Gibson Cloning
  Sequencing primers: 5′ ACCTTGATGACACAGAAGAAGGCGATTTGA; 3′ CTAAAAGTCGTTTGTTGGTTCAAATAATGATT
Terms and licenses: Academic/Nonprofit Terms; Industry Terms: Not Available to Industry
How to cite: pLT237 was a gift from Lee Lynd (Addgene plasmid # 174300 ; http://n2t.net/addgene:174300 ; RRID:Addgene_174300)
