[The description below was written by a language model from this plasmid's Addgene catalogue record and pLannotate feature annotations shown in this document.]
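Description:
pLT237 is a 4,772 bp E. coli–Clostridium thermocellum shuttle plasmid built on the pDGO143 backbone (3,672 bp) and used to introduce a point mutation into the chromosomal polC gene, which encodes the replicative DNA polymerase III. In E. coli it replicates from a ColE1/pUC-type origin. The annotation calls this origin high-copy, although the catalogue entry lists the plasmid as low copy. A repB replication gene, together with a neighbouring fragment of a pre/mob gene, comes from a Gram-positive plasmid replicon and presumably supports the autonomous replication in the clostridial host that the record describes. Selection relies on a single Staphylococcus aureus-type cat gene, which confers chloramphenicol resistance in E. coli and thiamphenicol resistance in C. thermocellum. The promoter driving cat is not annotated.

The insert is a roughly 1.1 kb internal fragment of C. thermocellum polC, added by Gibson assembly and carrying a cysteine-to-tyrosine change at residue 669. The annotation software matched it to a Caldanaerobacter polC homologue, but the catalogue gives C. thermocellum as the source. Although the vector is listed as a bacterial expression type, this fragment is not an expression cassette. It serves as a homology region so that recombination with the chromosome can transfer the C669Y allele into the native gene. The remaining annotated elements are backbone remnants with no evident role in this design: a pUC18/19 multiple cloning site, lac promoter, operator and CAP site, and short lacI and β-lactamase fragments. According to the associated publication, this single change in polC is sufficient to produce a hypermutator phenotype in C. thermocellum, so the plasmid is used to create such strains.
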