Features (pLannotate 1.2.2; 13 found; start..end, strand, type, name):
    200..788     -  rep_origin     ori: high-copy-number ColE1/pMB1/pBR322/pUC origin of replication
    960..1002    -  CDS            bla(M) (fragment): β-lactamase lacking the signal sequence; bla(M); allows cytosolic expression of β-lactamase
   1003..1058    +  misc_feature   MCS: pUC18/19 multiple cloning site
   1095..1111    -  protein_bind   lac operator: The lac repressor binds to the lac operator to inhibit transcription in E. coli. This inhibition can be relieved by adding lactose or isopropyl-β-D-thiogalactopyranoside (IPTG). lac repressor encoded by lacI
   1119..1149    -  promoter       lac promoter: promoter for the E. coli lac operon
   1164..1185    -  protein_bind   CAP binding site: CAP binding activates transcription in the presence of cAMP. E. coli catabolite activator protein
   1198..1237    -  CDS            lacI (fragment): lac repressor; lacI; The lac repressor binds to the lac operator to inhibit transcription in E. coli. This inhibition can be relieved by adding lactose or isopropyl-β-D-thiogalactopyranoside (IPTG).
   1318..1965    -  CDS            cat: CAT1_STAAU - Experimental evidence at transcript level: Swiss-Prot protein existence level 2. This enzyme is an effector of chloramphenicol resistance in bacteria. From Staphylococcus aureus.
   2096..3193    -  CDS            polC (fragment): DPO3_CALS4 - Protein inferred from homology: Swiss-Prot protein existence level 3. Required for replicative DNA synthesis. This DNA polymerase also exhibits 3' to 5' exonuclease activity. From Caldanaerobacter subterraneus subsp. tengcongensis (strain DSM 15242 / JCM 11007 / NBRC 100824 / MB4) (Thermoanaerobacter tengcongensis).
   3230..3246    -  protein_bind   lac operator: The lac repressor binds to the lac operator to inhibit transcription in E. coli. This inhibition can be relieved by adding lactose or isopropyl-β-D-thiogalactopyranoside (IPTG). lac repressor encoded by lacI
   3276..4280    -  CDS            repB: RepB replication protein; repB; from Enterococcus faecalis plasmid pAMα1 AAN03827.1 22652809.0
   4616..4735    -  CDS            pre (fragment): PRE_STRAG - Also known as mob. Experimental evidence at protein level: Swiss-Prot protein existence level 1. The interaction of the RSA site and the PRE protein may not only serves a function in plasmid maintenance, but may also contributes to the distribution of small antibiotic resistance plasmids among Gram- positive bacteria. From Streptococcus agalactiae.
   4736..17      -  CDS            lacI (fragment) (across the origin): lac repressor; lacI; The lac repressor binds to the lac operator to inhibit transcription in E. coli. This inhibition can be relieved by adding lactose or isopropyl-β-D-thiogalactopyranoside (IPTG).
>Addgene plasmid #174300 | pLT237 | addgene full sequence | sequence record 392933 | Addgene NGS Result
GTTTGCGTATTGGGCGCTCTTCCGCTTCCTCGCTCACTGACTCGCTGCGCTCGGTCGTTCGGCTGCGGCG
AGCGGTATCAGCTCACTCAAAGGCGGTAATACGGTTATCCACAGAATCAGGGGATAACGCAGGAAAGAAC
ATGTGAGCAAAAGGCCAGCAAAAGGCCAGGAACCGTAAAAAGGCCGCGTTGCTGGCGTTTTTCCATAGGC
TCCGCCCCCCTGACGAGCATCACAAAAATCGACGCTCAAGTCAGAGGTGGCGAAACCCGACAGGACTATA
AAGATACCAGGCGTTTCCCCCTGGAAGCTCCCTCGTGCGCTCTCCTGTTCCGACCCTGCCGCTTACCGGA
TACCTGTCCGCCTTTCTCCCTTCGGGAAGCGTGGCGCTTTCTCATAGCTCACGCTGTAGGTATCTCAGTT
CGGTGTAGGTCGTTCGCTCCAAGCTGGGCTGTGTGCACGAACCCCCCGTTCAGCCCGACCGCTGCGCCTT
ATCCGGTAACTATCGTCTTGAGTCCAACCCGGTAAGACACGACTTATCGCCACTGGCAGCAGCCACTGGT
AACAGGATTAGCAGAGCGAGGTATGTAGGCGGTGCTACAGAGTTCTTGAAGTGGTGGCCTAACTACGGCT
ACACTAGAAGAACAGTATTTGGTATCTGCGCTCTGCTGAAGCCAGTTACCTTCGGAAAAAGAGTTGGTAG
CTCTTGATCCGGCAAACAAACCACCGCTGGTAGCGGTGGTTTTTTTGTTTGCAAGCAGCAGATTACGCGC
AGAAAAAAAGGATCTCAAGAAGATCCTTTGATCTTTTCTACGGGGTCTGACGCTCAGTGGAACGAAAACT
CACGTTAAGGGATTTTGGTCATGAGATTATCAAAAAGGATCTTCACCTAGATCCTTTTAAATTAAAAATG
AAGTTTTAAATCAATCTAAAGTATATATGAGTAAACTTGGTCTGACAGTTACCAATGCTTAATCAGTGAG
GCACCTATCTCAGCGATCTGTCAATTCGAGCTCGGTACCCGGGGATCCTCTAGAGTCGACCTGCAGGCAT
GCAAGCTTGGCGTAATCATGGTCATAGCTGTTTCCTGTGTGAAATTGTTATCCGCTCACAATTCCACACA
ACATACGAGCCGGAAGCATAAAGTGTAAAGCCTGGGGTGCCTAATGAGTGAGCTAACTCACATTAATTGC
GTTGCGCTCACTGCCCGCTTTCCAGTCGGGAAACCTGTCGTGCCAGCCCTTCAAACTTCCCAAAGGCGAG
CCCTAGTGACATTAGAAAACCGACTGTAAAAAGTACAGTCGGCATTATCTCATATTATAAAAGCCAGTCA
TTAGGCCTATCTGACAATTCCTGAATAGAGTTCATAAACAATCCTGCATGATAACCATCACAAACAGAAT
GATGTACCTGTAAAGATAGCGGTAAATATATTGAATTACCTTTATTAATGAATTTTCCTGCTGTAATAAT
GGGTAGAAGGTAATTACTATTATTATTGATATTTAAGTTAAACCCAGTAAATGAAGTCCATGGAATAATA
GAAAGAGAAAAAGCATTTTCAGGTATAGGTGTTTTGGGAAACAATTTCCCCGAACCATTATATTTCTCTA
CATCAGAAAGGTATAAATCATAAAACTCTTTGAAGTCATTCTTTACAGGAGTCCAAATACCAGAGAATGT
TTTAGATACACCATCAAAAATTGTATAAAGTGGCTCTAACTTATCCCAATAACCTAACTCTCCGTCGCTA
TTGTAACCAGTTCTAAAAGCTGTATTTGAGTTTATCACCCTTGTCACTAAGAAAATAAATGCAGGGTAAA
ATTTATATCCTTCTTGTTTTATGTTTCGGTATAAAACACTAATATCAATTTCTGTGGTTATACTAAAAGT
CGTTTGTTGGTTCAAATAATGATTAAATATCTCTTTTCTCTTCCAATTGTCTAAATCAATTTTATTAAAG
TTCATTTGATATGCCTCCTAAATTTTTATCTAAAGTGAATTTAGGAGGCTTACTTGTCTGCTTTCTTCAT
TAGAATCAATCCTTTTTTAAAAGTCAATCCCGTTTGTAAAGTTAAACAAAATTATTTCTATTATAGGCAA
CAAAGGATGATCCGACGGATCCCCTCGACCCTACAAGATAGCCGTCACTTAAAGATTTCCATACAAGTTT
TTGCGCAATAATATACATAACGGAGAAGCCATTTTTTATTATTGAGTTAAGCTCCTTTTCCATGCGCTTT
TCCACAATCTCAGGAAGAGGGTCGCCATAAATTTCTCTCGCCTTGTTTTCGGCAAGCATCCTTATTTCTT
CTTCCGCACCTTCAATTTTAGGAGGAAAAGTTCCTTCCGGTATGGGAAGTATGTCCTCGCACATATCCGC
AATTAAATTTGTATTTGTTACAACCACTTCATAGCATTTTTCCCTGCCCAGATATTCAAACTCTTCCAGC
ATTTCATCAGTGGTCCTGAAATACAACGGTGCCTGGTTGTCCGCATCGGAAAAACCTTGCCCCGCCATAA
GTATTCTTCTGAAAACTTCGTCCTGCGGATCCATGAAATGAACATCGCAGGTAGCGACCACCGGCTTGTT
GTACTTCTCACCCAAAGCTACTATTTTTCTGTTTATATTCTTTAAGTCTTCCTCACTGTTCACCTTTCCG
CTCTCGACAAGGAAACGGTTGTTGCCCAAAGGCTGTATTTCAAGATAATCGTAAAACTTTACAATCCTTG
AAATTTCGTCCTCATCTTTGTTTTCAAGAATCGCACGGTAAAGCTCTCCAGCTTCATATGCACTTCCCAA
AATGAGTCCTTCTCTGTGCATCATTAAAAGCTTTCTTGGAAGTCTCGGCCTTTTGTGAAAATACTCCAAA
TGAGTCTTGGACACAATCTTGTACAGATTTCTAAGGCCTACGTAATTTTTTACAAGTATAATGGCATGGT
ATGAATTTGCTTTCTGATAATTCCAACAACCCTCAAAAACATTTTGTATGTCATCAATTGTTTTTACATT
CTTTTCAGCCAGTATCTCAAGGCATTTGATAAAGATCTCCCCACAGGCCTTTGCATCGTCAAGAGCCCTG
TGATGGTTTTCCAATGAAACACCAAGATGCTTTGCAACCACATCCAGTTTGTGTTTTTTAAGCTCCGGAA
ACATTTGCCTTGAAAGTTCCAAAGTGTCAATTACAGGATTGTCGGCGTAATCATGGTCATAGCTGTTTCC
TGTGTGAAATTGTTATCCGCTCACAATTCCACACAACATACGAGGGATCCTTGAACTACTCTTTAATAAA
ATAATTTTTCCGTTCCCAATTCCACATTGCAATAATAGAAAATCCATCTTCATCGGCTTTTTCGTCATCA
TCTGTATGAATCAAATCGCCTTCTTCTGTGTCATCAAGGTTTAATTTTTTATGTATTTCTTTTAACAAAC
CACCATAGGAGATTAACCTTTTACGGTGTAAACCTTCCTCCAAATCAGACAAACGTTTCAAATTCTTTTC
TTCATCATCGGTCATAAAATCCGTATCCTTTACAGGATATTTTGCAGTTTCGTCAATTGCCGATTGTATA
TCCGATTTATATTTATTTTTCGGTCGAATCATTTGAACTTTTACATTTGGATCATAGTCTAATTTCATTG
CCTTTTTCCAAAATTGAATCCATTGTTTTTGATTCACGTAGTTTTCTGTATTCTTAAAATAAGTTGGTTC
CACACATACCAATACATGCATGTGCTGATTATAAGAATTATCTTTATTATTTATTGTCACTTCCGTTGCA
CGCATAAAACCAACAAGATTTTTATTAATTTTTTTATATTGCATCATTCGGCGAAATCCTTGAGCCATAT
CTGACAAACTCTTATTTAATTCTTCGCCATCATAAACATTTTTAACTGTTAATGTGAGAAACAACCAACG
AACTGTTGGCTTTTGTTTAATAACTTCAGCAACAACCTTTTGTGACTGAATGCCATGTTTCATTGCTCTC
CTCCAGTTGCACATTGGACAAAGCCTGGATTTACAAAACCACACTCGATACAACTTTCTTTCGACTGTTT
CACGATTTTGTTTATACTCTAATATTTCAGCACAATCTTTTACTCTTTCAGCCTTTTTAAATTCAAGAAT
ATGCAGAAGTTCAAAGTAATCAACATTAGCGATTTTCTTTTCTCTCCATGGTCTCACTTTTCCACTTTTT
GTCTTGTCCACTAAAACCCTTGATTTTTCATCTGAATAAATGCTACTATTAGGACACATAATATTAAAAG
AAACCCCCATCTATTTAGTTATTTGTTTGGTCACTTATAACTTTAACAGATGGGGTTTTTCTGTGCAACC
AATTTTAAGGGTTTTCAATACTTTAAAACACATACATACCAACACTTCAACGCACCTTTCAGCAACTAAA
ATAAAAATGACGTTATTTCTATATGTATCAAGAATAGAAAGAACTCGTTTTTCGCTACGCTCAAAACGCA
AAAAAAGCACTCATTCGAGTGCTTTTTCTTATCGCTCCAAATCATGCGATTTTTTCCTCTTTGCTTTTCT
TTGCTCACGAAGTTCTCGATCACGCTGCAAAACATCTTGAAGCGAAAAAGTATTCTTCTTTTCTTCCGAT
CGCTCATGCTGACGCACGAAAAGCCCTCTAGGCGCATAGGAACAACTCCTAAATGCATGTGAGGGGTTTT
CTCGTCCATGTGAACAGTCGCATACGCAATATTTTGTTTCCCATACTGCATTAATGAATCGGCCAACGCG
CGGGGAGAGGCG
